>Addgene plasmid #74886 | pSK41 | depositor full sequence | sequence record 141561 | pSK41 sequence 4014 bps
GCCCCTGCAGCCGAATTATATTATTTTTGCCAAATAATTTTTAACAAAAGCTCTGAAGTCTTCTTCATTT
AAATTCTTAGATGATACTTCATCTGGAAAATTGTCCCAATTAGTAGCATCACGCTGTGAGTAAGTTCTAA
ACCATTTTTTTATTGTTGTATTATCTCTAATCTTACTACTCGATGAGTTTTCGGTATTATCTCTATTTTT
AACTTGGAGCAGGTTCCATTCATTGTTTTTTTCATCATAGTGAATAAAATCAACTGCTTTAACACTTGTG
CCTGAACACCATATCCATCCGGCGTAATACGACTCACTATAGGGAGAGCGGCCGCCAGATCTTCCGGATG
GCTCGAGCCCCAACTGGGGTAACCTTTGAGTTCTCTCAGTTGGGGGACTAGTGAAGTTCCTATACTTTCT
AGAGAATAGGAACTTCAAATAAACATATGGGCGCGCCCTGTTGGAATATACTATTCAACCTACAAAAATA
ACGTTAAACAACACTACTTTATATTTGATATGAATGGCCACACCTTTTATGCCATAAAACATATTGTAAG
AGAATACCACTCTTTTTATTCCTTCTTTCCTTCTTGTACGTTTTTTGCTGTGAGTAGGTCGTGGTGCTGG
TGTTGCAGTTGAAATAACTTAAAATATAAATCATAAAACTCAAACATAAACTTGACTATTTATTTATTTA
TTAAGAAAGGAGGTACCGGTGGCGCGCCATGACCGAGTACAAGCCTACAGTGCGACTGGCCACACGCGAT
GACGTTCCCAGAGCCGTTCGGACGTTGGCTGCCGCGTTTGCGGACTATCCCGCAACTCGCCATACTGTGG
ACCCTGATCGCCACATCGAGAGGGTGACTGAGCTTCAGGAGCTGTTCCTGACCAGGGTAGGGCTGGACAT
AGGCAAGGTCTGGGTGGCCGACGATGGAGCCGCTGTTGCGGTGTGGACTACCCCAGAGAGCGTGGAAGCA
GGGGCTGTCTTTGCCGAAATTGGGCCAAGGATGGCCGAACTGTCTGGGTCCCGTTTGGCTGCCCAACAGC
AGATGGAAGGACTGCTTGCCCCACATCGACCCAAGGAGCCTGCATGGTTCCTCGCTACCGTGGGTGTGAG
CCCAGATCACCAGGGCAAAGGTCTGGGATCAGCCGTCGTTCTGCCTGGCGTCGAGGCTGCTGAGAGAGCA
GGAGTACCGGCATTCCTCGAAACCAGTGCTCCACGGAACCTCCCGTTCTACGAGAGACTGGGCTTTACGG
TCACAGCCGATGTGGAAGTGCCCGAAGGCCCTAGAACCTGGTGCATGACACGGAAACCCGGTGCATGAAA
ATTAAATATAAATAAAGCTATTAAAATAAATTACTATCTAACATATGGAAGTTCCTATACTTTCTAGAGA
ATAGGAACTTCATCTTTCTAGAAGATCTCCTACAATATTCTCAGCTGCCATGGAAAATCGATGTTCTTCT
TTTATTCTCTCAAGATTTTCAGGCTGTATATTAAAACTTATATTAAGAACTATGCTAACCACCTCATCAG
GAACCGTTGTAGGTGGCGTGGGTTTTCTTGGCAATCGACTCTCATGAAAACTACGAGCTAAATATTCAAT
ATGTTCCTCTTGACCAACTTTATTCTGCATTTTTTTTGAACGAGGTTTAGAGCAAGCTTCAGGAAACTGA
GACAGGAATTTTATTAAAAATTTAAATTTTGAAGAAAGTTCAGGGTTAATAGCATCCATTTTTTGCTTTG
CAAGTTCCTCAGCATTCTTAACAAAAGACGTCTCTTTTGACATGTTTAAAGTTTAAACCTCCTGTGTGAA
ATTATTATCCGCTCATAATTCCACACATTATACGAGCCGGAAGCATAAAGTGTAAAGCCTGGGGTGCCTA
ATGAGTGAGCTAACTCACATTAATTGCGTTGCGCTCACTGCCAATTGCTTTCCAGTCGGGAAACCTGTCG
TGCCAGCTGCATTAATGAATCGGCCAACGCGCGGGGAGAGGCGGTTTGCGTATTGGGCGCTCTTCCGCTT
CCTCGCTCACTGACTCGCTGCGCTCGGTCGTTCGGCTGCGGCGAGCGGTATCAGCTCACTCAAAGGCGGT
AATACGGTTATCCACAGAATCAGGGGATAACGCAGGAAAGAACATGTGAGCAAAAGGCCAGCAAAAGGCC
AGGAACCGTAAAAAGGCCGCGTTGCTGGCGTTTTTCCATAGGCTCCGCCCCCCTGACGAGCATCACAAAA
ATCGACGCTCAAGTCAGAGGTGGCGAAACCCGACAGGACTATAAAGATACCAGGCGTTTCCCCCTGGAAG
CTCCCTCGTGCGCTCTCCTGTTCCGACCCTGCCGCTTACCGGATACCTGTCCGCCTTTCTCCCTTCGGGA
AGCGTGGCGCTTTCTCATAGCTCACGCTGTAGGTATCTCAGTTCGGTGTAGGTCGTTCGCTCCAAGCTGG
GCTGTGTGCACGAACCCCCCGTTCAGCCCGACCGCTGCGCCTTATCCGGTAACTATCGTCTTGAGTCCAA
CCCGGTAAGACACGACTTATCGCCACTGGCAGCAGCCACTGGTAACAGGATTAGCAGAGCGAGGTATGTA
GGCGGTGCTACAGAGTTCTTGAAGTGGTGGCCTAACTACGGCTACACTAGAAGGACAGTATTTGGTATCT
GCGCTCTGCTGAAGCCAGTTACCTTCGGAAAAAGAGTTGGTAGCTCTTGATCCGGCAAACAAACCACCGC
TGGTAGCGGTGGTTTTTTTGTTTGCAAGCAGCAGATTACGCGCAGAAAAAAAGGATCTCAAGAAGATCCT
TTGATCTTTTCTACGGGGTCTGACGCTCAGTGGAACGAAAACTCACGTTAAGGGATTTTGGTCATGAGAT
TATCAAAAAGGATCTTCACCTAGATCCTTTTAAATTAAAAATGAAGTTTTAAATCAATCTAAAGTATATA
TGAGTAAACTTGGTCTGACAGTTACCAATGCTTAATCAGTGAGGCACCTATCTCAGCGATCTGTCTATTT
CGTTCATCCATAGTTGCCTGACTCCCCGTCGTGTAGATAACTACGATACGGGAGGGCTTACCATCTGGCC
CCAGTGCTGCAATGATACCGCGAGACCCACGCTCACCGGCTCCAGATTTATCAGCAATAAACCAGCCAGC
CGGAAGGGCCGAGCGCAGAAGTGGTCCTGCAACTTTATCCGCCTCCATCCAGTCTATTAATTGTTGCCGG
GAAGCTAGAGTAAGTAGTTCGCCAGTTAATAGTTTGCGCAACGTTGTTGCCATTGCTACAGGCATCGTGG
TGTCACGCTCGTCGTTTGGTATGGCTTCATTCAGCTCCGGTTCCCAACGATCAAGGCGAGTTACATGATC
CCCCATGTTGTGCAAAAAAGCGGTTAGCTCCTTCGGTCCTCCGATCGTTGTCAGAAGTAAGTTGGCCGCA
GTGTTATCACTCATGGTTATGGCAGCACTGCATAATTCTCTTACTGTCATGCCATCCGTAAGATGCTTTT
CTGTGACTGGTGAGTACTCAACCAAGTCATTCTGAGAATAGTGTATGCGGCGACCGAGTTGCTCTTGCCC
GGCGTCAATACGGGATAATACCGCGCCACATAGCAGAACTTTAAAAGTGCTCATCATTGGAAAACGTTCT
TCGGGGCGAAAACTCTCAAGGATCTTACCGCTGTTGAGATCCAGTTCGATGTAACCCACTCGTGCACCCA
ACTGATCTTCAGCATCTTTTACTTTCACCAGCGTTTCTGGGTGAGCAAAAACAGGAAGGCAAAATGCCGC
AAAAAAGGGAATAAGGGCGACACGGAAATGTTGAATACTCATACTCTTCCTTTTTCAATATTATTGAAGC
ATTTATCAGGGTTATTGTCTCATGAGCGGATACATATTTGAATGTATTTAGAAAAATAAACAAATAGGGG
TTCCGCGCACATTTCCCCGAAAAGTGCCACCTGACGTCTAAGAAACCATTATTATCATGACATTAACCTA
TAAAAATAGGCGTATCACGAGGCC
Features (pLannotate 1.2.2; 14 found; start..end, strand, type, name):
     19..303     -  CDS            eco47IR (fragment): T2E7_ECOLX - Protein predicted: Swiss-Prot protein existence level 4. Recognizes the double-stranded sequence GGWCC and cleaves after G-1. From Escherichia coli.
    305..323     +  promoter       T7 promoter: promoter for bacteriophage T7 RNA polymerase
    357..396     +  protein_bind   phage φC31 attP (fragment): attachment site of phage φC31 phage φC31 integrase
    403..436     -  protein_bind   FRT (minimal): supports FLP-mediated excision but not integration (Turan and Bode, 2011) FLP recombinase from the Saccharomyces cerevisiae 2μ plasmid
    459..711     +  promoter       copia promoter (fragment): strong promoter from the Drosophila transposable element copia (Sinclair et al., 1986)
    729..1325    +  CDS            pac: PUAC_STRAD - Protein predicted: Swiss-Prot protein existence level 4. Detoxification of puromycin. From Streptomyces alboniger.
   1378..1411    -  protein_bind   FRT (minimal): supports FLP-mediated excision but not integration (Turan and Bode, 2011) FLP recombinase from the Saccharomyces cerevisiae 2μ plasmid
   1413..1793    -  CDS            eco47IR (fragment): T2E7_ECOLX - Protein predicted: Swiss-Prot protein existence level 4. Recognizes the double-stranded sequence GGWCC and cleaves after G-1. From Escherichia coli.
   1846..1876    -  promoter       lac UV5 promoter: E. coli lac promoter with an "up" mutation
   1891..1912    -  protein_bind   CAP binding site: CAP binding activates transcription in the presence of cAMP. E. coli catabolite activator protein
   1937..2020    -  CDS            lacI (fragment): lac repressor; lacI; The lac repressor binds to the lac operator to inhibit transcription in E. coli. This inhibition can be relieved by adding lactose or isopropyl-β-D-thiogalactopyranoside (IPTG).
   2203..2791    -  rep_origin     ori: high-copy-number ColE1/pMB1/pBR322/pUC origin of replication
   2962..3822    -  CDS            AmpR: β-lactamase; bla; confers resistance to ampicillin, carbenicillin, and related antibiotics
   3823..3927    -  promoter       AmpR promoter: bla
