[The description below was written by a language model from this plasmid's Addgene catalogue record and pLannotate feature annotations shown in this document.]
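Description:
pSK41 is a 4,014 bp template plasmid built on the pJet1.2 cloning backbone, part of a toolbox for genome editing in cultured Drosophila melanogaster cells. It is propagated in E. coli through a high-copy ColE1/pUC-type origin and selected with ampicillin via the β-lactamase gene and its native promoter. The insert sits within the pJet1.2 cloning site, which is why the eco47IR lethal gene appears as two separated fragments flanking the cassette, downstream of the lac UV5 promoter; disruption of that toxic restriction enzyme gene is the backbone's usual positive selection for insert-containing clones. A T7 promoter from the backbone lies just upstream of the insert. The depositor notes that bacteria carrying this backbone grow rather poorly and give low plasmid yields.

The payload consists of a short synthetic attP site, annotated as the phage φC31 attachment site, immediately followed by a selection cassette in which the copia promoter, a strong promoter from the Drosophila copia transposable element, drives the pac gene encoding puromycin N-acetyltransferase. This cassette is bracketed by two minimal FRT sites in the same orientation, so FLP recombinase can excise the marker after selection and leave the attP site behind. According to the record, the plasmid serves as a template, following the collection's C-terminal tagging design, for inserting an attP site into a genomic locus. Edited insect cells are enriched with puromycin, and the installed attP could then act as a landing pad for φC31 integrase-mediated recombination. The record does not detail how homology sequences are added to the template.
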