Addgene plasmid #74886: pSK41
Purpose: template for insertion of attP site (C-terminal tag plasmid design), Puromycin-Resistance
Depositing lab: Klaus Foerstemann. Publication: A Comprehensive Toolbox for Genome Editing in Cultured Drosophila melanogaster Cells. Kunzelmann S, Bottcher R, Schmidts I, Forstemann K. G3 (Bethesda). 2016 Jun 1;6(6):1777-85. doi: 10.1534/g3.116.028241. PubMed 27172193.
Backbone
  Vector backbone: pJet1.2
  Backbone size w/o insert (bp): 2974
  Total vector size (bp): 4014
  Modifications to backbone: also contains a copia-Promoter + Puromycin resistance cassette, flanked by FRT sites
  Vector type: Insect Expression
  Selectable markers: Puromycin
Growth in bacteria
  Bacterial resistance: Ampicillin, 100 μg/mL
  Growth temperature: 37°C
  Growth strain: DH5alpha
  Copy number: High Copy
Gene/Insert
  Gene/Insert name: attP site
  Species: synthetic
  Insert size (bp): 60
Terms and licenses: Academic/Nonprofit Terms; Industry Terms: Not Available to Industry
Depositor comments: We observe rather poor growth of bacteria with the pJet1.2 backbone, resulting in low yields of the plasmid preps.
How to cite: pSK41 was a gift from Klaus Foerstemann (Addgene plasmid # 74886 ; http://n2t.net/addgene:74886 ; RRID:Addgene_74886)
