>Addgene plasmid #74886 | pSK41 | addgene partial sequence | sequence record 145702 | T7 5'-TAATACGACTCACTATAGGG-3'
CTGGGGTAACCTTTGAGTTCTCTCAGTTGGGGGACTAGTGAAGTTCCTATACTTTCTAGAGAATAGGAAC
TTCAAATAAACATATGGGCGCGCCCTGTTGGAATATACTATTCAACCTACAAAAATAACGTTAAACAACA
CTACTTTATATTTGATATGAATGGCCACACCTTTTATGCCATAAAACATATTGTAAGAGAATACCACTCT
TTTTATTCCTTCTTTCCTTCTTGTACGTTTTTTGCTGTGAGTAGGTCGTGGTGCTGGTGTTGCAGTTGAA
ATAACTTAAAATATAAATCATAAAACTCAAACATAAACTTGACTATTTATTTATTTATTAAGAAAGGAGG
TACCGGTGGCGCGCCATGACCGAGTACAAGCCTACAGTGCGACTGGCCACACGCGATGACGTTCCCAGAG
CCGTTCGGACGTTGGCTGCCGCGTTTGCGGACTATCCCGCAACTCGCCATACTGTGGACCCTGATCGCCA
CATCGAGAGGGTGACTGAGCTTCAGGAGCTGTTCCTGACCAGGGTAGGGCTGGACATAGGCAAGGTCTGG
GTGGCCGACGATGGAGCCGCTGTTGCGGTGTGGACTACCCCAGAGAGCGTGGAAGCAGGGGCTGTCTTTG
CCGAAATTGGGCCAAGGATGGCCGAACTGTCTGGGTCCCGTTTGGCTGCCCAACAGCAGATGGAAGGACT
GCTTGCCCCACATCGACCCAAGGAGCCTGCATGGTTCCTCGCTACCGTGGGTGTGAGCCCAGATCACCA
