>Addgene plasmid #74886 | pSK41 | addgene partial sequence | sequence record 145703 | puro-variant-R 5'-gtgggcttgtactcggtcat-3'
AATAGTCAAGTTTATGTTTGAGTTTTATGATTTATATTTTAAGTTATTTCAACTGCAACACCAGCACCAC
GACCTACTCACAGCAAAAAACGTACAAGAAGGAAAGAAGGAATAAAAAGAGTGGTATTCTCTTACAATAT
GTTTTATGGCATAAAAGGTGTGGCCATTCATATCAAATATAAAGTAGTGTTGTTTAACGTTATTTTTGTA
GGTTGAATAGTATATTCCAACAGGGCGCGCCCATATGTTTATTTGAAGTTCCTATTCTCTAGAAAGTATA
GGAACTTCACTAGTCCCCCAACTGAGAGAACTCAAAGGTTACCCCAGTTGGGGCTCGAGCCATCCGGAAG
ATCTGGCGGCCGCTCTCCCTATAGTGAGTCGTATTACGCCGGATGGATATGGTGTTCAGGCACAAGTGTT
AAAGCAGTTGATTTTATTCACTATGATGAAAAAAACAATGAATGGAACCTGCTCCAAGTTAAAAATAGAG
ATAATACCGAAAACTCATCGAGTAGTAAGATTAGAGATAATACAACAATAAAAAAATGGTTTAGAACTTA
CTCACAGCGTGATGCTACTAATTGGGACAATTTTCCAGATGAAGTATCATCTAAGAATTTAAATGAAGAA
GACTTCAGAGCTTTTGTTAAAAATTATTTGGCAAAAATAATATAATTCGGCTGCAGGGGCGGCCTCGTGA
TACGCCTATTTTTATAGGTTAATGTCATGATAATAATGGTTTCTTAGACGTCAGGTGGCACTTTTCGGGG
AAATGTGCGCGGAACCCCTATTTGTTTATTT
